>Addgene plasmid #170091 | pEcCas6 | addgene full sequence | sequence record 342987 | Addgene NGS Result
ATCCGGATATAGTTCCTCCTTTCAGCAAAAAACCCCTCAAGACCCGTTTAGAGGCCCCAAGGGGTTATGC
TAGTTATTGCTCAGCGGTGGCAGCAGCCAACTCAGCTTCCTTTCGGGCTTTGTTAGCAGCCGGATCTCAG
TGGTGGTGGTGGTGGTGCAGGGGAGCAAGACTCAATAAACCACAACCCATGGACTTCGCAGGGCCAATAC
CCTGTTGAACCAAGTCGATAAGAGCCGGTGCATCATTTATGGTCAGAACACCCTCGAAACAGACGGTTTG
AATCTTTCCGCTTTTTCCATCACCAGAAAAATACTGGGGCCGTTCGCTTATCGGATGGACGTCTTCTACG
CGAGCAGCATTGCCCAATTTTCTCTGAAGCCACGCAATTTGTTCAGCTTCCTTAATTAGGGGTACCCTAC
AACGTTTGATGTTGCCTTTGGAATCCAGGCGTTTCTGATTATCCAGGATTGTCTTAATAGGATTGGCGCG
CAACCTGAAGTATAACGGAACGCCAACTTGTAACTGAAACTCGACTTGCTTTGTTTTGATCACTGTTGCT
ACCGCTGTACTCACGGGCATCTGGGCCGATTGTAGCAGGACGTGACAGCCTTCCGGCGTATTACGTTTTT
CGACATGGAATAGAAAGTCTCTTGCAGCATCAGGGCGGTTCGGGAACAGATGCCATAAGCCCTGATGCAA
CTGGTATAAATCGCGGCTCCAAGCGCGTGCAATGATCACCTTCGATAAATACATAAATTACCTCCTTACT
TCTTCTAACCCCTAGAGGGGAATTGTTATCCGCTCACAATTCCCCTATAGTGAGTCGTATTAATTTCGCG
GGATCGAGATCTCGATCCTCTACGCCGGACGCATCGTGGCCGGCATCACCGGCGCCACAGGTGCGGTTGC
TGGCGCCTATATCGCCGACATCACCGATGGGGAAGATCGGGCTCGCCACTTCGGGCTCATGAGCGCTTGT
TTCGGCGTGGGTATGGTGGCAGGCCCCGTGGCCGGGGGACTGTTGGGCGCCATCTCCTTGCATGCACCAT
TCCTTGCGGCGGCGGTGCTCAACGGCCTCAACCTACTACTGGGCTGCTTCCTAATGCAGGAGTCGCATAA
GGGAGAGCGTCGAGATCCCGGACACCATCGAATGGCGCAAAACCTTTCGCGGTATGGCATGATAGCGCCC
GGAAGAGAGTCAATTCAGGGTGGTGAATGTGAAACCAGTAACGTTATACGATGTCGCAGAGTATGCCGGT
GTCTCTTATCAGACCGTTTCCCGCGTGGTGAACCAGGCCAGCCACGTTTCTGCGAAAACGCGGGAAAAAG
TGGAAGCGGCGATGGCGGAGCTGAATTACATTCCCAACCGCGTGGCACAACAACTGGCGGGCAAACAGTC
GTTGCTGATTGGCGTTGCCACCTCCAGTCTGGCCCTGCACGCGCCGTCGCAAATTGTCGCGGCGATTAAA
TCTCGCGCCGATCAACTGGGTGCCAGCGTGGTGGTGTCGATGGTAGAACGAAGCGGCGTCGAAGCCTGTA
AAGCGGCGGTGCACAATCTTCTCGCGCAACGCGTCAGTGGGCTGATCATTAACTATCCGCTGGATGACCA
GGATGCCATTGCTGTGGAAGCTGCCTGCACTAATGTTCCGGCGTTATTTCTTGATGTCTCTGACCAGACA
CCCATCAACAGTATTATTTTCTCCCATGAAGACGGTACGCGACTGGGCGTGGAGCATCTGGTCGCATTGG
GTCACCAGCAAATCGCGCTGTTAGCGGGCCCATTAAGTTCTGTCTCGGCGCGTCTGCGTCTGGCTGGCTG
GCATAAATATCTCACTCGCAATCAAATTCAGCCGATAGCGGAACGGGAAGGCGACTGGAGTGCCATGTCC
GGTTTTCAACAAACCATGCAAATGCTGAATGAGGGCATCGTTCCCACTGCGATGCTGGTTGCCAACGATC
AGATGGCGCTGGGCGCAATGCGCGCCATTACCGAGTCCGGGCTGCGCGTTGGTGCGGATATCTCGGTAGT
GGGATACGACGATACCGAAGACAGCTCATGTTATATCCCGCCGTTAACCACCATCAAACAGGATTTTCGC
CTGCTGGGGCAAACCAGCGTGGACCGCTTGCTGCAACTCTCTCAGGGCCAGGCGGTGAAGGGCAATCAGC
TGTTGCCCGTCTCACTGGTGAAAAGAAAAACCACCCTGGCGCCCAATACGCAAACCGCCTCTCCCCGCGC
GTTGGCCGATTCATTAATGCAGCTGGCACGACAGGTTTCCCGACTGGAAAGCGGGCAGTGAGCGCAACGC
AATTAATGTAAGTTAGCTCACTCATTAGGCACCGGGATCTCGACCGATGCCCTTGAGAGCCTTCAACCCA
GTCAGCTCCTTCCGGTGGGCGCGGGGCATGACTATCGTCGCCGCACTTATGACTGTCTTCTTTATCATGC
AACTCGTAGGACAGGTGCCGGCAGCGCTCTGGGTCATTTTCGGCGAGGACCGCTTTCGCTGGAGCGCGAC
GATGATCGGCCTGTCGCTTGCGGTATTCGGAATCTTGCACGCCCTCGCTCAAGCCTTCGTCACTGGTCCC
GCCACCAAACGTTTCGGCGAGAAGCAGGCCATTATCGCCGGCATGGCGGCCCCACGGGTGCGCATGATCG
TGCTCCTGTCGTTGAGGACCCGGCTAGGCTGGCGGGGTTGCCTTACTGGTTAGCAGAATGAATCACCGAT
ACGCGAGCGAACGTGAAGCGACTGCTGCTGCAAAACGTCTGCGACCTGAGCAACAACATGAATGGTCTTC
GGTTTCCGTGTTTCGTAAAGTCTGGAAACGCGGAAGTCAGCGCCCTGCACCATTATGTTCCGGATCTGCA
TCGCAGGATGCTGCTGGCTACCCTGTGGAACACCTACATCTGTATTAACGAAGCGCTGGCATTGACCCTG
AGTGATTTTTCTCTGGTCCCGCCGCATCCATACCGCCAGTTGTTTACCCTCACAACGTTCCAGTAACCGG
GCATGTTCATCATCAGTAACCCGTATCGTGAGCATCCTCTCTCGTTTCATCGGTATCATTACCCCCATGA
ACAGAAATCCCCCTTACACGGAGGCATCAGTGACCAAACAGGAAAAAACCGCCCTTAACATGGCCCGCTT
TATCAGAAGCCAGACATTAACGCTTCTGGAGAAACTCAACGAGCTGGACGCGGATGAACAGGCAGACATC
TGTGAATCGCTTCACGACCACGCTGATGAGCTTTACCGCAGCTGCCTCGCGCGTTTCGGTGATGACGGTG
AAAACCTCTGACACATGCAGCTCCCGGAGACGGTCACAGCTTGTCTGTAAGCGGATGCCGGGAGCAGACA
AGCCCGTCAGGGCGCGTCAGCGGGTGTTGGCGGGTGTCGGGGCGCAGCCATGACCCAGTCACGTAGCGAT
AGCGGAGTGTATACTGGCTTAACTATGCGGCATCAGAGCAGATTGTACTGAGAGTGCACCATTGCGGTGT
GAAATACCGCACAGATGCGTAAGGAGAAAATACCGCATCAGGCGCTCTTCCGCTTCCTCGCTCACTGACT
CGCTGCGCTCGGTCGTTCGGCTGCGGCGAGCGGTATCAGCTCACTCAAAGGCGGTAATACGGTTATCCAC
AGAATCAGGGGATAACGCAGGAAAGAACATGTGAGCAAAAGGCCAGCAAAAGGCCAGGAACCGTAAAAAG
GCCGCGTTGCTGGCGTTTTTCCATAGGCTCCGCCCCCCTGACGAGCATCACAAAAATCGACGCTCAAGTC
AGAGGTGGCGAAACCCGACAGGACTATAAAGATACCAGGCGTTTCCCCCTGGAAGCTCCCTCGTGCGCTC
TCCTGTTCCGACCCTGCCGCTTACCGGATACCTGTCCGCCTTTCTCCCTTCGGGAAGCGTGGCGCTTTCT
CATAGCTCACGCTGTAGGTATCTCAGTTCGGTGTAGGTCGTTCGCTCCAAGCTGGGCTGTGTGCACGAAC
CCCCCGTTCAGCCCGACCGCTGCGCCTTATCCGGTAACTATCGTCTTGAGTCCAACCCGGTAAGACACGA
CTTATCGCCACTGGCAGCAGCCACTGGTAACAGGATTAGCAGAGCGAGGTATGTAGGCGGTGCTACAGAG
TTCTTGAAGTGGTGGCCTAACTACGGCTACACTAGAAGGACAGTATTTGGTATCTGCGCTCTGCTGAAGC
CAGTTACCTTCGGAAAAAGAGTTGGTAGCTCTTGATCCGGCAAACAAACCACCGCTGGTAGCGGTGGTTT
TTTTGTTTGCAAGCAGCAGATTACGCGCAGAAAAAAAGGATCTCAAGAAGATCCTTTGATCTTTTCTACG
GGGTCTGACGCTCAGTGGAACGAAAACTCACGTTAAGGGATTTTGGTCATGAACAATAAAACTGTCTGCT
TACATAAACAGTAATACAAGGGGTGTTATGAGCCATATTCAACGGGAAACGTCTTGCTCTAGGCCGCGAT
TAAATTCCAACATGGATGCTGATTTATATGGGTATAAATGGGCTCGCGATAATGTCGGGCAATCAGGTGC
GACAATCTATCGATTGTATGGGAAGCCCGATGCGCCAGAGTTGTTTCTGAAACATGGCAAAGGTAGCGTT
GCCAATGATGTTACAGATGAGATGGTCAGACTAAACTGGCTGACGGAATTTATGCCTCTTCCGACCATCA
AGCATTTTATCCGTACTCCTGATGATGCATGGTTACTCACCACTGCGATCCCCGGGAAAACAGCATTCCA
GGTATTAGAAGAATATCCTGATTCAGGTGAAAATATTGTTGATGCGCTGGCAGTGTTCCTGCGCCGGTTG
CATTCGATTCCTGTTTGTAATTGTCCTTTTAACAGCGATCGCGTATTTCGTCTCGCTCAGGCGCAATCAC
GAATGAATAACGGTTTGGTTGATGCGAGTGATTTTGATGACGAGCGTAATGGCTGGCCTGTTGAACAAGT
CTGGAAAGAAATGCATAAACTTTTGCCATTCTCACCGGATTCAGTCGTCACTCATGGTGATTTCTCACTT
GATAACCTTATTTTTGACGAGGGGAAATTAATAGGTTGTATTGATGTTGGACGAGTCGGAATCGCAGACC
GATACCAGGATCTTGCCATCCTATGGAACTGCCTCGGTGAGTTTTCTCCTTCATTACAGAAACGGCTTTT
TCAAAAATATGGTATTGATAATCCTGATATGAATAAATTGCAGTTTCATTTGATGCTCGATGAGTTTTTC
TAAGAATTAATTCATGAGCGGATACATATTTGAATGTATTTAGAAAAATAAACAAATAGGGGTTCCGCGC
ACATTTCCCCGAAAAGTGCCACCTAAATTGTAAGCGTTAATATTTTGTTAAAATTCGCGTTAAATTTTTG
TTAAATCAGCTCATTTTTTAACCAATAGGCCGAAATCGGCAAAATCCCTTATAAATCAAAAGAATAGACC
GAGATAGGGT
[37 nt withheld, positions 5471-5507]
AAAGAACGTGGACTCCAACGTCAAAGG
[49 nt withheld, positions 5535-5583]
T
[91 nt withheld, positions 5585-5675]
G
[124 nt withheld, positions 5677-5800]
CCCATTCGCCA
Features (pLannotate 1.2.2; 18 found; start..end, strand, type, name):
     26..73      -  terminator     T7 terminator: transcription terminator for bacteriophage T7 RNA polymerase
     81..130     -  CDS            SET1 (fragment): solubility-enhancement tag derived from T7 phage gene 10B
    140..157     -  CDS            9xHis (fragment): 9xHis affinity tag
    158..754     -  CDS            casE: CAS6_ECOLI - Also known as cas6e, ygcH. Experimental evidence at protein level: Swiss-Prot protein existence level 1. A component of Cascade, which participates in CRISPR interference, the third stage of CRISPR immunity. Cascade binds both crRNA and in a sequence-specific manner negatively supercoiled dsDNA target. This leads to the formation of an R-loop in which the crRNA binds the target DNA, displacing the noncomplementary strand. Cas3 is recruited to Cascade, nicks target DNA and then unwinds and cleaves the target, leading to DNA degradation and invader neutralization. From Escherichia c
    789..813     -  protein_bind   lac operator: The lac repressor binds to the lac operator to inhibit transcription in E. coli. This inhibition can be relieved by adding lactose or isopropyl-β-D-thiogalactopyranoside (IPTG). lac repressor encoded by lacI
    814..832     -  promoter       T7 promoter: promoter for bacteriophage T7 RNA polymerase
    854..1133    +  CDS            TcR (fragment): tetracycline efflux protein; tet; confers resistance to tetracycline
   1141..1218    +  promoter       lacI promoter: lacI
   1219..2301    +  CDS            lacI: lac repressor; lacI; The lac repressor binds to the lac operator to inhibit transcription in E. coli. This inhibition can be relieved by adding lactose or isopropyl-β-D-thiogalactopyranoside (IPTG).
   2314..2335    +  protein_bind   CAP binding site: CAP binding activates transcription in the presence of cAMP. E. coli catabolite activator protein
   2350..2641    +  CDS            TcR (fragment): tetracycline efflux protein; tet; confers resistance to tetracycline
   2713..3093    -  CDS            YPB1_ECOLX: Protein predicted: Swiss-Prot protein existence level 4. From Escherichia coli.
   3110..3301    +  CDS            rop: Rop protein, which maintains plasmids at low copy number; rop
   3403..3542    +  misc_feature   bom: basis of mobility region from pBR322
   3728..4316    -  rep_origin     ori: high-copy-number ColE1/pMB1/pBR322/pUC origin of replication
   4438..5253    +  CDS            KanR: aminoglycoside phosphotransferase; aph(3')-Ia; confers resistance to kanamycin in bacteria or G418 (Geneticin®) in eukaryotes
   5262..5319    -  promoter       AmpR promoter (fragment): bla
   5372..5800    -  rep_origin     f1 ori (sequence partly withheld): f1 bacteriophage origin of replication; arrow indicates direction of (+) strand synthesis
