[The description below was written by a language model from this plasmid's Addgene catalogue record and pLannotate feature annotations shown in this document.]
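Description:
pEcCas6 is a bacterial expression plasmid built on the pET28b backbone that carries the Escherichia coli type I-E Cas6 gene (casE, also called cas6e), a 597 bp insert introduced by Gibson cloning. The total size is recorded as about 5.8 kb. It replicates from a pBR322/ColE1-type origin accompanied by the rop gene and the bom mobility region, consistent with the catalogue's low-copy designation, and is selected with kanamycin through an aminoglycoside phosphotransferase (KanR) cassette. An f1 phage origin is also present, along with backbone remnants that the automated annotation flags as tetracycline-resistance fragments and a partial AmpR promoter; these are not functional markers.

The casE coding sequence sits downstream of a T7 promoter paired with a lac operator and is followed by a T7 terminator. The plasmid also encodes the lac repressor (lacI) under its own promoter, so transcription depends on T7 RNA polymerase and is held in check by LacI until relieved by an inducer such as IPTG. A backbone-derived C-terminal His tag lies immediately after the open reading frame; the annotation tool labels it as a fragment of a 9xHis tag, and its 18 nt length corresponds to six histidines.

Cas6e is a component of Cascade, the multi-protein, crRNA-guided effector complex that recognises target DNA and recruits Cas3 in type I-E CRISPR interference. The associated publication describes a cell-free transcription-translation (TXTL) assay for identifying PAMs of CRISPR-Cas systems with multi-protein effectors. This suggests the plasmid supplies the Cas6 subunit alongside constructs for the other Cascade components, although the record itself states only that it expresses the protein.
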