Addgene plasmid #170091: pEcCas6
Purpose: expresses E. coli type I-E Cas6
Depositing lab: Chase Beisel. Depositing organization: Helmholtz-Zentrum fuer Infektionsforschung (HZI). Publication: A TXTL-Based Assay to Rapidly Identify PAMs for CRISPR-Cas Systems with Multi-Protein Effector Complexes. Wimmer F, Englert F, Beisel CL. Methods Mol Biol. 2022;2433:391-411. doi: 10.1007/978-1-0716-1998-8_24. PubMed 34985758.
Backbone
  Vector backbone: pET28b
  Backbone size w/o insert (bp): 5218
  Total vector size (bp): 5815
  Vector type: Bacterial Expression
Growth in bacteria
  Bacterial resistance: Kanamycin, 50 μg/mL
  Growth temperature: 37°C
  Growth strain: Top10
  Copy number: Low Copy
Gene/Insert
  Gene/Insert name: E. coli type I-E Cas6
  Species: E. coli
  Insert size (bp): 597
  Promoter: T7
  Tag / fusion protein: His (C terminal on backbone)
  Cloning method: Gibson Cloning
  Sequencing primers: 5′ gagatctcgatcccgcga
Resource information
  A portion of this plasmid was derived from a plasmid made by: U.S. Department of Energy Joint Genome Institute
Terms and licenses: Academic/Nonprofit Terms; Industry Terms: Not Available to Industry
Depositor comments: If used in a publication, please acknowledge that the plasmid pEcCas6 was generated by U.S. Department of Energy Joint Genome Institute, a DOE Office of Science User Facility. The associated work was supported by the Office of Science of the U.S. Department of Energy under Contract No. DE-AC02-05CH11231.
How to cite: pEcCas6 was a gift from Chase Beisel (Addgene plasmid # 170091 ; http://n2t.net/addgene:170091 ; RRID:Addgene_170091)
